Addgene plasmid #221176: PAL-AA248-428-GFP
Purpose: Expresses the palmitolylation region and amino acids 248-428 of mamalian Arl13b and GFP-tagged
Depositing lab: Lei Lu. Depositing organization: Nanyang Technological University (NTU). Publication: Rab8 and TNPO1 are ciliary transport adaptors for GTPase Arl13b by interacting with its RVEP motif containing ciliary targeting sequence. Mahajan D, Madugula V, Lu L. J Biol Chem. 2023 May;299(5):104604. doi: 10.1016/j.jbc.2023.104604. Epub 2023 Mar 11. PubMed 36907439.
Backbone
  Vector backbone: pEGFP-N1
  Backbone manufacturer: Clontech
  Backbone size w/o insert (bp): 4733
  Total vector size (bp): 5279
  Vector type: Mammalian Expression
  Selectable markers: Neomycin (select with G418)
Growth in bacteria
  Bacterial resistance: Kanamycin, 50 μg/mL
  Growth temperature: 37°C
  Growth strain: DH5alpha
  Copy number: Unknown
Gene/Insert
  Gene/Insert name: Arl13B
  Species: H. sapiens (human)
  Insert size (bp): 579
  Mutation: deleted amino acid 10-247
  Entrez Gene: ARL13B (a.k.a. ARL2L1, JBTS8)
  Promoter: CMV promoter
  Tag / fusion protein: EGFP (C terminal on insert)
  Cloning method: Restriction Enzyme; 5′ cloning site EcoRI (unknown if destroyed); 3′ cloning site BamHI (unknown if destroyed)
  Sequencing primers: 5′ CMV Forward
Terms and licenses: Academic/Nonprofit Terms; Industry Terms: Not Available to Industry
How to cite: PAL-AA248-428-GFP was a gift from Lei Lu (Addgene plasmid # 221176 ; http://n2t.net/addgene:221176 ; RRID:Addgene_221176)
