[The description below was written by a language model from this plasmid's Addgene catalogue record and pLannotate feature annotations shown in this document.]
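Description:
PAL-AA248-428-GFP is a mammalian expression plasmid built on the Clontech pEGFP-N1 backbone, with a total size of roughly 5.3 kb. It replicates in E. coli from a high-copy ColE1/pUC-type origin and also carries an f1 phage origin. A single NeoR/KanR (Tn5 aminoglycoside phosphotransferase) gene serves both hosts. A bacterial bla-type promoter drives it for kanamycin selection, and the SV40 enhancer/early promoter drives it in mammalian cells for G418 selection of stable transfectants, with the HSV TK polyadenylation signal terminating the transcript. The short large T antigen, ble and bGH poly(A) fragments in the automated annotation are probably incidental partial matches to backbone sequence rather than functional parts.

The payload is a truncated human ARL13B coding sequence inserted between the EcoRI and BamHI sites of the multiple cloning site. It lies downstream of the CMV immediate-early enhancer and promoter and is fused at its C terminus to EGFP, followed by the SV40 poly(A) signal. The insert lacks amino acids 10–247, so the short N-terminal palmitoylation region is joined directly to residues 248–428. The annotated ARL13B fragment of about 540 bp fits this C-terminal portion, while the short N-terminal segment is not annotated separately.

ARL13B is a cilium-specific small GTPase-like protein. The associated publication concerns how Rab8 and TNPO1 act as ciliary transport adaptors by binding its RVEP motif-containing ciliary targeting sequence. This construct therefore appears to be one of a set of deletion mutants, used to follow by fluorescence imaging or interaction assays whether a lipid-anchored C-terminal region of Arl13b suffices for ciliary localisation in transfected mammalian cells.
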