Features (pLannotate 1.2.2; 15 found; start..end, strand, type, name):
     61..364     +  enhancer       CMV enhancer: human cytomegalovirus immediate early enhancer
    365..568     +  promoter       CMV promoter: human cytomegalovirus (CMV) immediate early promoter
    591..618     +  misc_feature   MCS (fragment): multiple cloning site
    652..1194    +  CDS            ARL13B (fragment): AR13B_HUMAN - Also known as ARL2L1. Experimental evidence at protein level: Swiss-Prot protein existence level 1. Cilium-specific protein required to control the microtubule- based, ciliary axoneme structure. May act by maintaining the association between IFT subcomplexes A and B. Binds GTP but is not able to hydrolyze it; the GTPase activity remains unclear. Required to pattern the neural tube. Involved in cerebral cortex development: required for the initial formation of a polarized radial glial scaffold, the first step in the construction of the cerebral cortex, by regulating ciliary signal
   1216..1935    +  CDS            EGFP: the original enhanced GFP (Yang et al., 1996) mammalian codon-optimized
   1952..2035    +  CDS            large T antigen (fragment): large T antigen from SV40 (simian virus 40)
   2058..2179    +  polyA_signal   SV40 poly(A) signal: SV40 polyadenylation signal
   2213..2641    -  rep_origin     f1 ori (sequence partly withheld): f1 bacteriophage origin of replication; arrow indicates direction of (+) strand synthesis
   2668..2772    +  promoter       AmpR promoter: bla
   2774..3131    +  promoter       SV40 promoter: SV40 enhancer and early promoter
   3166..3960    +  CDS            NeoR/KanR: aminoglycoside phosphotransferase from Tn5; aph(3')-II (or nptII); confers resistance to neomycin, kanamycin, and G418 (Geneticin®)
   3981..4133    +  CDS            ble (fragment): BLE_KLEPN - Experimental evidence at protein level: Swiss-Prot protein existence level 1. Binding protein with a strong affinity to the bleomycin family of antibiotics. Binds to CL990; an antimitotic-antibiotic compound. From Klebsiella pneumoniae.
   4192..4239    +  polyA_signal   HSV TK poly(A) signal: herpes simplex virus thymidine kinase polyadenylation signal (Cole and Stacy, 1985)
   4330..4346    -  polyA_signal   bGH poly(A) signal (fragment): bovine growth hormone polyadenylation signal
   4568..5156    +  rep_origin     ori: high-copy-number ColE1/pMB1/pBR322/pUC origin of replication
>Addgene plasmid #221176 | PAL-AA248-428-GFP | addgene full sequence | sequence record 493742 | Addgene NGS Result
TAGTTATTAATAGTAATCAATTACGGGGTCATTAGTTCATAGCCCATATATGGAGTTCCGCGTTACATAA
CTTACGGTAAATGGCCCGCCTGGCTGACCGCCCAACGACCCCCGCCCATTGACGTCAATAATGACGTATG
TTCCCATAGTAACGCCAATAGGGACTTTCCATTGACGTCAATGGGTGGAGTATTTACGGTAAACTGCCCA
CTTGGCAGTACATCAAGTGTATCATATGCCAAGTACGCCCCCTATTGACGTCAATGACGGTAAATGGCCC
GCCTGGCATTATGCCCAGTACATGACCTTATGGGACTTTCCTACTTGGCAGTACATCTACGTATTAGTCA
TCGCTATTACCATGGTGATGCGGTTTTGGCAGTACATCAATGGGCGTGGATAGCGGTTTGACTCACGGGG
ATTTCCAAGTCTCCACCCCATTGACGTCAATGGGAGTTTGTTTTGGCACCAAAATCAACGGGACTTTCCA
AAATGTCGTAACAACTCCGCCCCATTGACGCAAATGGGCGGTAGGCGTGTACGGTGGGAGGTCTATATAA
GCAGAGCTGGTTTAGTGAACCGTCAGATCCGCTAGCGCTACCGGACTCAGATCTCGAGATGTTCAGTCTG
ATGGCCAGTTGCTGCGAATTCGAGTTGGACCCAGAACCAACGAATCCTTTCCAGCCAATAGCATCTGTAA
TCATTGAGAACGAAGGAAAACTTGAAAGAGAGAAAAAAAACCAAAAAATGGAGAAAGACAGTGATGGCTG
CCACCTGAAACATAAAATGGAGCATGAGCAAATAGAGACACAAGGCCAGGTTAATCACAATGGCCAAAAA
AATAATGAATTTGGACTAGTAGAAAATTATAAGGAGGCATTAACACAGCAGTTAAAGAATGAAGATGAGA
CAGACCGGCCATCATTGGAATCAGCTAATGGTAAAAAGAAAACTAAGAAACTAAGAATGAAAAGGAACCA
CCGGGTAGAACCACTTAATATAGATGACTGTGCTCCTGAGAGTCCAACGCCACCCCCACCCCCTCCTCCT
GTTGGCTGGGGAACCCCTAAAGTCACTAGACTTCCAAAACTTGAGCCTCTTGGTGAAACACATCATAATG
ATTTCTATAGGAAGCCACTGCCTCCCCTGGCTGTGCCACAGCGACCTAACAGTGATGCTCATGATGTGAT
CTCATTGGATCCACCGGTCGCCACCATGGTGAGCAAGGGCGAGGAGCTGTTCACCGGGGTGGTGCCCATC
CTGGTCGAGCTGGACGGCGACGTAAACGGCCACAAGTTCAGCGTGTCCGGCGAGGGCGAGGGCGATGCCA
CCTACGGCAAGCTGACCCTGAAGTTCATCTGCACCACCGGCAAGCTGCCCGTGCCCTGGCCCACCCTCGT
GACCACCCTGACCTACGGCGTGCAGTGCTTCAGCCGCTACCCCGACCACATGAAGCAGCACGACTTCTTC
AAGTCCGCCATGCCCGAAGGCTACGTCCAGGAGCGCACCATCTTCTTCAAGGACGACGGCAACTACAAGA
CCCGCGCCGAGGTGAAGTTCGAGGGCGACACCCTGGTGAACCGCATCGAGCTGAAGGGCATCGACTTCAA
GGAGGACGGCAACATCCTGGGGCACAAGCTGGAGTACAACTACAACAGCCACAACGTCTATATCATGGCC
GACAAGCAGAAGAACGGCATCAAGGTGAACTTCAAGATCCGCCACAACATCGAGGACGGCAGCGTGCAGC
TCGCCGACCACTACCAGCAGAACACCCCCATCGGCGACGGCCCCGTGCTGCTGCCCGACAACCACTACCT
GAGCACCCAGTCCGCCCTGAGCAAAGACCCCAACGAGAAGCGCGATCACATGGTCCTGCTGGAGTTCGTG
ACCGCCGCCGGGATCACTCTCGGCATGGACGAGCTGTACAAGTAAAGCGGCCGCGACTCTAGATCATAAT
CAGCCATACCACATTTGTAGAGGTTTTACTTGCTTTAAAAAACCTCCCACACCTCCCCCTGAACCTGAAA
CATAAAATGAATGCAATTGTTGTTGTTAACTTGTTTATTGCAGCTTATAATGGTTACAAATAAAGCAATA
GCATCACAAATTTCACAAATAAAGCATTTTTTTCACTGCATTCTAGTTGTGGTTTGTCCAAACTCATCAA
TGTATCTTAAGGCGTAAATTGTAAGCGTTAATATTTTGTTAAAATTCGCGTTAAATTTTTGTTAAATCAG
CTCATTTTTTAACCAATAGGCCGAAATCGGCAAAATCCCTTATAAATCAAAAGAATAGACCGAGATAGGG
T
[37 nt withheld, positions 2312-2348]
AAAGAACGTGGACTCCAACGTCAAAGG
[49 nt withheld, positions 2376-2424]
T
[91 nt withheld, positions 2426-2516]
G
[124 nt withheld, positions 2518-2641]
CAGGTGGCACTTTTCGGGGAAATGTGCGCGGAACCCCTATTTGTTTATTTTTCTAAATACATTCAAATAT
GTATCCGCTCATGAGACAATAACCCTGATAAATGCTTCAATAATATTGAAAAAGGAAGAGTCCTGAGGCG
GAAAGAACCAGCTGTGGAATGTGTGTCAGTTAGGGTGTGGAAAGTCCCCAGGCTCCCCAGCAGGCAGAAG
TATGCAAAGCATGCATCTCAATTAGTCAGCAACCAGGTGTGGAAAGTCCCCAGGCTCCCCAGCAGGCAGA
AGTATGCAAAGCATGCATCTCAATTAGTCAGCAACCATAGTCCCGCCCCTAACTCCGCCCATCCCGCCCC
TAACTCCGCCCAGTTCCGCCCATTCTCCGCCCCATGGCTGACTAATTTTTTTTATTTATGCAGAGGCCGA
GGCCGCCTCGGCCTCTGAGCTATTCCAGAAGTAGTGAGGAGGCTTTTTTGGAGGCCTAGGCTTTTGCAAA
GATCGATCAAGAGACAGGATGAGGATCGTTTCGCATGATTGAACAAGATGGATTGCACGCAGGTTCTCCG
GCCGCTTGGGTGGAGAGGCTATTCGGCTATGACTGGGCACAACAGACAATCGGCTGCTCTGATGCCGCCG
TGTTCCGGCTGTCAGCGCAGGGGCGCCCGGTTCTTTTTGTCAAGACCGACCTGTCCGGTGCCCTGAATGA
ACTGCAAGACGAGGCAGCGCGGCTATCGTGGCTGGCCACGACGGGCGTTCCTTGCGCAGCTGTGCTCGAC
GTTGTCACTGAAGCGGGAAGGGACTGGCTGCTATTGGGCGAAGTGCCGGGGCAGGATCTCCTGTCATCTC
ACCTTGCTCCTGCCGAGAAAGTATCCATCATGGCTGATGCAATGCGGCGGCTGCATACGCTTGATCCGGC
TACCTGCCCATTCGACCACCAAGCGAAACATCGCATCGAGCGAGCACGTACTCGGATGGAAGCCGGTCTT
GTCGATCAGGATGATCTGGACGAAGAGCATCAGGGGCTCGCGCCAGCCGAACTGTTCGCCAGGCTCAAGG
CGAGCATGCCCGACGGCGAGGATCTCGTCGTGACCCATGGCGATGCCTGCTTGCCGAATATCATGGTGGA
AAATGGCCGCTTTTCTGGATTCATCGACTGTGGCCGGCTGGGTGTGGCGGACCGCTATCAGGACATAGCG
TTGGCTACCCGTGATATTGCTGAAGAGCTTGGCGGCGAATGGGCTGACCGCTTCCTCGTGCTTTACGGTA
TCGCCGCTCCCGATTCGCAGCGCATCGCCTTCTATCGCCTTCTTGACGAGTTCTTCTGAGCGGGACTCTG
GGGTTCGAAATGACCGACCAAGCGACGCCCAACCTGCCATCACGAGATTTCGATTCCACCGCCGCCTTCT
ATGAAAGGTTGGGCTTCGGAATCGTTTTCCGGGACGCCGGCTGGATGATCCTCCAGCGCGGGGATCTCAT
GCTGGAGTTCTTCGCCCACCCTAGGGGGAGGCTAACTGAAACACGGAAGGAGACAATACCGGAAGGAACC
CGCGCTATGACGGCAATAAAAAGACAGAATAAAACGCACGGTGTTGGGTCGTTTGTTCATAAACGCGGGG
TTCGGTCCCAGGGCTGGCACTCTGTCGATACCCCACCGAGACCCCATTGGGGCCAATACGCCCGCGTTTC
TTCCTTTTCCCCACCCCACCCCCCAAGTTCGGGTGAAGGCCCAGGGCTCGCAGCCAACGTCGGGGCGGCA
GGCCCTGCCATAGCCTCAGGTTACTCATATATACTTTAGATTGATTTAAAACTTCATTTTTAATTTAAAA
GGATCTAGGTGAAGATCCTTTTTGATAATCTCATGACCAAAATCCCTTAACGTGAGTTTTCGTTCCACTG
AGCGTCAGACCCCGTAGAAAAGATCAAAGGATCTTCTTGAGATCCTTTTTTTCTGCGCGTAATCTGCTGC
TTGCAAACAAAAAAACCACCGCTACCAGCGGTGGTTTGTTTGCCGGATCAAGAGCTACCAACTCTTTTTC
CGAAGGTAACTGGCTTCAGCAGAGCGCAGATACCAAATACTGTTCTTCTAGTGTAGCCGTAGTTAGGCCA
CCACTTCAAGAACTCTGTAGCACCGCCTACATACCTCGCTCTGCTAATCCTGTTACCAGTGGCTGCTGCC
AGTGGCGATAAGTCGTGTCTTACCGGGTTGGACTCAAGACGATAGTTACCGGATAAGGCGCAGCGGTCGG
GCTGAACGGGGGGTTCGTGCACACAGCCCAGCTTGGAGCGAACGACCTACACCGAACTGAGATACCTACA
GCGTGAGCTATGAGAAAGCGCCACGCTTCCCGAAGGGAGAAAGGCGGACAGGTATCCGGTAAGCGGCAGG
GTCGGAACAGGAGAGCGCACGAGGGAGCTTCCAGGGGGAAACGCCTGGTATCTTTATAGTCCTGTCGGGT
TTCGCCACCTCTGACTTGAGCGTCGATTTTTGTGATGCTCGTCAGGGGGGCGGAGCCTATGGAAAAACGC
CAGCAACGCGGCCTTTTTACGGTTCCTGGCCTTTTGCTGGCCTTTTGCTCACATGTTCTTTCCTGCGTTA
TCCCCTGATTCTGTGGATAACCGTATTACCGCCATGCAT
